>Addgene plasmid #120761 | GGE317 | addgene full sequence | sequence record 263096 | Addgene NGS Result
AGCGCCCAATACGCAAACCGCCTCTCCCCGCGCGTTGGCCGATTCATTAATGCAGCTGGCACGACAGGTT
TCCCGACTGGAAAGCGGGCAGTGAGCGCAACGCAATTAATGTGAGTTAGCTCACTCATTAGGCACCCCAG
GCTTTACACTTTATGCTTCCGGCTCGTATGTTGTGTGGAATTGTGAGCGGATAACAATTTCACACAGGAA
ACAGCTATGACCATGATTACGCCAAGCTATTTAGGTGACACTATAGAATACTCAAGCTATGCATCAAGCT
TGGTACCGAGCTCGGATCCACTAGTAACGGCCGCCAGTGTGCTGGAATTCGCCCTTGGGGGTCTCTGTCA
CGATACGCGTACGATGATACGCGTCCATGGTGAGGTGTCTCACAAGTGCCGTGCAGTCCCGCCCCCACTT
GCTTCTCTTTGTGTGTAGTGTACGTACATTATCGAGAGGGTTGTTCCCGCCCACCTCGATCCGGCATGCT
GAGGTGTCTCACAAGTGCCGTGCAGTCCCGCCCCCACTTGCTTCTCTTTGTGTGTAGTGTACGTACATTA
TCGAGAGGGTTGTTCCCGCCCACCTCGATCCGGCATGCTGAGGTGTCTCACAAGTGCCGTGCAGTCCCGC
CCCCACTTGCTTCTCTTTGTGTGTAGTGTACGTACATTATCGAGAGGGTTGTTCCCGCCCACCTCGATCC
GGCATGCACTGATCACGGGCAAAAGTGCTTCGATAGAGAGGGGGTTGGCGGCGCATTTGTGTCCCAAAAA
ACAGCCCCAATTGCCCCAATTGACCCCAAATTGACCCAGTAGCGGACCCAACCCCGGCGAGAGCCCCCTT
CACCCCACATATCAAACCTCCCCCGGTTCCCACACTTGCCGTTAAGGGCGTAGGGTACTGCAGTCTGGAA
TCTACGCTTGTTCAGACTTTGTACTAGTTTCTTTGTCTGGCCATCCGGGTAACCCATGCCGGACGCAAAA
TAGACTACTGAAAATTTTTTTGCTTTGTGGTTGGGACTTTAGCCAAGGGTATAAAAGACCACCGTCCCCG
AATTACCTTTCCTCTTCTTTTCTCTCTCTCCTTGTCAACTCACACCCGAAGGATCCCCACAGAGACCGGG
AAGGGCGAATTCTGCAGATATCCATCACACTGGCGGCCGCTCGAGCATGCATCTAGAGGGCCCAATTCGC
CCTATAGTGAGTCGTATTACAATTCACTGGCCGTCGTTTTACAACGTCGTGACTGGGAAAACCCTGGCGT
TACCCAACTTAATCGCCTTGCAGCACATCCCCCTTTCGCCAGCTGGCGTAATAGCGAAGAGGCCCGCACC
GATCGCCCTTCCCAACAGTTGCGCAGCCTATACGTACGGCAGTTTAAGGTTTACACCTATAAAAGAGAGA
GCCGTTATCGTCTGTTTGTGGATGTACAGAGTGATATTATTGACACGCCGGGGCGACGGATGGTGATCCC
CCTGGCCAGTGCACGTCTGCTGTCAGATAAAGTCTCCCGTGAACTTTACCCGGTGGTGCATATCGGGGAT
GAAAGCTGGCGCATGATGACCACCGATATGGCCAGTGTGCCGGTCTCCGTTATCGGGGAAGAAGTGGCTG
ATCTCAGCCACCGCGAAAATGACATCAAAAACGCCATTAACCTGATGTTCTGGGGAATATAAATGTCAGG
CATGAGATTATCAAAAAGGATCTTCACCTAGATCCTTTTCACGTAGAAAGCCAGTCCGCAGAAACGGTGC
TGACCCCGGATGAATGTCAGCTACTGGGCTATCTGGACAAGGGAAAACGCAAGCGCAAAGAGAAAGCAGG
TAGCTTGCAGTGGGCTTACATGGCGATAGCTAGACTGGGCGGTTTTATGGACAGCAAGCGAACCGGAATT
GCCAGCTGGGGCGCCCTCTGGTAAGGTTGGGAAGCCCTGCAAAGTAAACTGGATGGCTTTCTTGCCGCCA
AGGATCTGATGGCGCAGGGGATCAAGCTCTGATCAAGAGACAGGATGAGGATCGTTTCGCATGATTGAAC
AAGATGGATTGCACGCAGGTTCTCCGGCCGCTTGGGTGGAGAGGCTATTCGGCTATGACTGGGCACAACA
GACAATCGGCTGCTCTGATGCCGCCGTGTTCCGGCTGTCAGCGCAGGGGCGCCCGGTTCTTTTTGTCAAG
ACCGACCTGTCCGGTGCCCTGAATGAACTGCAAGACGAGGCAGCGCGGCTATCGTGGCTGGCCACGACGG
GCGTTCCTTGCGCAGCTGTGCTCGACGTTGTCACTGAAGCGGGAAGGGACTGGCTGCTATTGGGCGAAGT
GCCGGGGCAGGATCTCCTGTCATCTCACCTTGCTCCTGCCGAGAAAGTATCCATCATGGCTGATGCAATG
CGGCGGCTGCATACGCTTGATCCGGCTACCTGCCCATTCGACCACCAAGCGAAACATCGCATCGAGCGAG
CACGTACTCGGATGGAAGCCGGTCTTGTCGATCAGGATGATCTGGACGAAGAGCATCAGGGGCTCGCGCC
AGCCGAACTGTTCGCCAGGCTCAAGGCGAGCATGCCCGACGGCGAGGATCTCGTCGTGACCCATGGCGAT
GCCTGCTTGCCGAATATCATGGTGGAAAATGGCCGCTTTTCTGGATTCATCGACTGTGGCCGGCTGGGTG
TGGCGGACCGCTATCAGGACATAGCGTTGGCTACCCGTGATATTGCTGAAGAGCTTGGCGGCGAATGGGC
TGACCGCTTCCTCGTGCTTTACGGTATCGCCGCTCCCGATTCGCAGCGCATCGCCTTCTATCGCCTTCTT
GACGAGTTCTTCTGAATTATTAACGCTTACAATTTCCTGATGCGGTATTTTCTCCTTACGCATCTGTGCG
GTATTTCACACCGCATCAGGTGGCACTTTTCGGGGAAATGTGCGCGGAACCCCTATTTGTTTATTTTTCT
AAATACATTCAAATATGTATCCGCTCATGAGACAATAACCCTGATAAATGCTTCAATAATAGCACGTGAG
GAGGGCCACCATGGCCAAGTTGACCAGTGCCGTTCCGGTGCTCACCGCGCGCGACGTCGCCGGAGCGGTC
GAGTTCTGGACCGACCGGCTCGGGTTCTCCCGGGACTTCGTGGAGGACGACTTCGCCGGTGTGGTCCGGG
ACGACGTGACCCTGTTCATCAGCGCGGTCCAGGACCAGGTGGTGCCGGACAACACCCTGGCCTGGGTGTG
GGTGCGCGGCCTGGACGAGCTGTACGCCGAGTGGTCGGAGGTCGTGTCCACGAACTTCCGGGACGCCTCC
GGGCCGGCCATGACCGAGATCGGCGAGCAGCCGTGGGGGCGGGAGTTCGCCCTGCGCGACCCGGCCGGCA
ACTGCGTGCACTTCGTGGCCGAGGAGCAGGACTGACACGTGCTAAAACTTCATTTTTAATTTAAAAGGAT
CTAGGTGAAGATCCTTTTTGATAATCTCATGACCAAAATCCCTTAACGTGAGTTTTCGTTCCACTGAGCG
TCAGACCCCGTAGAAAAGATCAAAGGATCTTCTTGAGATCCTTTTTTTCTGCGCGTAATCTGCTGCTTGC
AAACAAAAAAACCACCGCTACCAGCGGTGGTTTGTTTGCCGGATCAAGAGCTACCAACTCTTTTTCCGAA
GGTAACTGGCTTCAGCAGAGCGCAGATACCAAATACTGTTCTTCTAGTGTAGCCGTAGTTAGGCCACCAC
TTCAAGAACTCTGTAGCACCGCCTACATACCTCGCTCTGCTAATCCTGTTACCAGTGGCTGCTGCCAGTG
GCGATAAGTCGTGTCTTACCGGGTTGGACTCAAGACGATAGTTACCGGATAAGGCGCAGCGGTCGGGCTG
AACGGGGGGTTCGTGCACACAGCCCAGCTTGGAGCGAACGACCTACACCGAACTGAGATACCTACAGCGT
GAGCTATGAGAAAGCGCCACGCTTCCCGAAGGGAGAAAGGCGGACAGGTATCCGGTAAGCGGCAGGGTCG
GAACAGGAGAGCGCACGAGGGAGCTTCCAGGGGGAAACGCCTGGTATCTTTATAGTCCTGTCGGGTTTCG
CCACCTCTGACTTGAGCGTCGATTTTTGTGATGCTCGTCAGGGGGGCGGAGCCTATGGAAAAACGCCAGC
AACGCGGCCTTTTTACGGTTCCTGGCCTTTTGCTGGCCTTTTGCTCACATGTTCTTTCCTGCGTTATCCC
CTGATTCTGTGGATAACCGTATTACCGCCTTTGAGTGAGCTGATACCGCTCGCCGCAGCCGAACGACCGA
GCGCAGCGAGTCAGTGAGCGAGGAAGCGGAAG
Features (pLannotate 1.2.2; 14 found; start..end, strand, type, name):
      2..94      +  CDS            lacI (fragment): lac repressor; lacI; The lac repressor binds to the lac operator to inhibit transcription in E. coli. This inhibition can be relieved by adding lactose or isopropyl-β-D-thiogalactopyranoside (IPTG).
    107..128     +  protein_bind   CAP binding site: CAP binding activates transcription in the presence of cAMP. E. coli catabolite activator protein
    143..173     +  promoter       lac promoter: promoter for the E. coli lac operon
    181..197     +  protein_bind   lac operator: The lac repressor binds to the lac operator to inhibit transcription in E. coli. This inhibition can be relieved by adding lactose or isopropyl-β-D-thiogalactopyranoside (IPTG). lac repressor encoded by lacI
    239..257     +  promoter       SP6 promoter: promoter for bacteriophage SP6 RNA polymerase
   1191..1209    -  promoter       T7 promoter: promoter for bacteriophage T7 RNA polymerase
   1212..1359    +  CDS            lacZα (fragment): LacZα fragment of β-galactosidase; lacZ fragment
   1369..1672    +  CDS            ccdB (fragment): CcdB, a bacterial toxin that poisons DNA gyrase; ccdB; Plasmids containing the ccdB gene cannot be propagated in standard E. coli strains.
   1720..1989    +  CDS            tnpA (fragment): TN5P_ECOLX - Also known as tnp. Experimental evidence at protein level: Swiss-Prot protein existence level 1. Mediates transposition of transposon Tn5 by a 'cut and paste' mechanism. First, the monomeric transposase binds the 19 bp inverted DNA repeats flanking the transposon. Then, dimerization of the DNA- bound transposase creates a synaptic DNA complex. After nicking of the first DNA strand, excision of the transposon proceeds through a series of intermediates. The transposase then mediates the insertion of the transposon at a new site by strand transfer. The activity of the wild- type tran
   2021..2815    +  CDS            NeoR/KanR: aminoglycoside phosphotransferase from Tn5; aph(3')-II (or nptII); confers resistance to neomycin, kanamycin, and G418 (Geneticin®)
   2836..2886    -  misc_feature   bom (fragment): basis of mobility region from pBR322
   2913..3001    +  promoter       AmpR promoter (fragment): bla
   3021..3395    +  CDS            BleoR: antibiotic-binding protein; Sh ble from Streptoalloteichus hindustanus; confers resistance to bleomycin, phleomycin, and Zeocin™
   3533..4121    +  rep_origin     ori: high-copy-number ColE1/pMB1/pBR322/pUC origin of replication
