[The description below was written by a language model from this plasmid's Addgene catalogue record and pLannotate feature annotations shown in this document.]
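Description:
GGE317 is a part-donor plasmid from a modular Golden Gate toolkit for Yarrowia lipolytica synthetic biology. It is not an expression vector itself. It stores a single standardized building block, the promoter part P3_8UASxpr-TEF, which is intended to be released and combined with other toolkit parts when a multi-gene Y. lipolytica expression plasmid is assembled. "P3" marks it as the promoter for the third transcription-unit position of that assembly scheme. The name indicates a synthetic hybrid promoter in which eight copies of an upstream activating sequence (UASxpr) are joined to a TEF promoter element. The record lists the insert only as synthetic and 1118 bp long, and gives no further detail on its composition, its flanking type IIS restriction sites or its overhangs.

The catalogue gives the backbone as pCR4Blunt-TOPO, with the part inserted by TOPO cloning. The plasmid is maintained in E. coli at high copy from a ColE1/pUC-type origin and selected with kanamycin through the Tn5-derived NeoR/KanR gene. The 4,302 nt sequence annotation shows typical TOPO-vector architecture. A lac promoter/operator region with a CAP site sits upstream of the cloning site, which is flanked by SP6 and T7 phage promoters. The unannotated interval between those two promoters presumably holds the promoter insert, although at roughly 930 nt it is somewhat shorter than the stated insert size. Downstream lies a lacZα–ccdB fragment, the remnant of the positive-selection cassette that insertion disrupts. The annotation also detects a BleoR (Zeocin resistance) gene behind an AmpR promoter fragment. That gene, together with the SP6 promoter, is not what would be expected of a standard pCR4 backbone, so the exact TOPO vector used may differ from the catalogue entry. No yeast origin or yeast marker is annotated, consistent with a purely bacterial storage plasmid.
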