Addgene plasmid #120761: GGE317
Purpose: Part of GoldenGate Yarrowia lipolytica toolkit for assembling an expression plasmid for Y. lipolytic yeast. Promoter for gene expression in position 3 (P3_8UASxpr-TEF)
Depositing lab: Tristan Rossignol. Depositing organization: INRAE Jouy-en-Josas. Publication: A modular Golden Gate toolkit for Yarrowia lipolytica synthetic biology. Larroude M, Park YK, Soudier P, Kubiak M, Nicaud JM, Rossignol T. Microb Biotechnol. 2019 May 31. doi: 10.1111/1751-7915.13427. PubMed 31148366.
Backbone
  Vector backbone: pCR4Blunt-TOPO
  Vector type: Cloning/assembly plasmid
Growth in bacteria
  Bacterial resistance: Kanamycin, 50 μg/mL
  Growth temperature: 37°C
  Growth strain: DH5alpha
  Copy number: High Copy
Gene/Insert
  Gene/Insert name: P3_8UASxpr-TEF
  Species: Synthetic
  Insert size (bp): 1118
  Cloning method: TOPO Cloning
Terms and licenses: Academic/Nonprofit Terms; Industry Terms: Not Available to Industry
How to cite: GGE317 was a gift from Tristan Rossignol (Addgene plasmid # 120761 ; http://n2t.net/addgene:120761 ; RRID:Addgene_120761)
